>Addgene plasmid #121237 | pUC57-Kan_BR32_00003601 | depositor full sequence | sequence record 231257 | pUC57-Kan_BR32_00003601 sequence 2974 bps
TCGCGCGTTTCGGTGATGACGGTGAAAACCTCTGACACATGCAGCTCCCGGAGACGGTCACAGCTTGTCT
GTAAGCGGATGCCGGGAGCAGACAAGCCCGTCAGGGCGCGTCAGCGGGTGTTGGCGGGTGTCGGGGCTGG
CTTAACTATGCGGCATCAGAGCAGATTGTACTGAGAGTGCACCATATGCGGTGTGAAATACCGCACAGAT
GCGTAAGGAGAAAATACCGCATCAGGCGCCATTCGCCATTCAGGCTGCGCAACTGTTGGGAAGGGCGATC
GGTGCGGGCCTCTTCGCTATTACGCCAGCTGGCGAAAGGGGGATGTGCTGCAAGGCGATTAAGTTGGGTA
ACGCCAGGGTTTTCCCAGTCACGACGTTGTAAAACGACGGCCAGTGAATTGACGCGTATTGGGATGGAAC
TTGGTCTCTAATGCAACCAGAATATTGTTTTGTTAGAATTTTGAAATATGAAATTCCAATTCATGGTGAT
GGTTATTTGGTTGGTTCTGATGTTAATTGGTGGGTTGGTAATCAAAAAGTTGATTTTCATATTAATAATG
ATTGTACTATTCAAAGAAGAGGTGGTACTCAAGAAAAAAAACCATATAGATTGGATTCTATTTCTACTTT
GGGTGAAGATTTGCCAAAAGGTTTTGATTTTATTTTGTTTAGAGAATCTAAAATTGATGAATTTTTGGCT
CAAGGTGGTGTTACTAAAAGAATTTTGGGTTCTATGATTTTGTGAGCTTAGAGACCAAGTTCCATCCCAA
TGGCGCGCCGAGCTTGGCTCGAGCATGGTCATAGCTGTTTCCTGTGTGAAATTGTTATCCGCTCACAATT
CCACACAACATACGAGCCGGAAGCATAAAGTGTAAAGCCTGGGGTGCCTAATGAGTGAGCTAACTCACAT
TAATTGCGTTGCGCTCACTGCCCGCTTTCCAGTCGGGAAACCTGTCGTGCCAGCTGCATTAATGAATCGG
CCAACGCGCGGGGAGAGGCGGTTTGCGTATTGGGCGCTCTTCCGCTTCCTCGCTCACTGACTCGCTGCGC
TCGGTCGTTCGGCTGCGGCGAGCGGTATCAGCTCACTCAAAGGCGGTAATACGGTTATCCACAGAATCAG
GGGATAACGCAGGAAAGAACATGTGAGCAAAAGGCCAGCAAAAGGCCAGGAACCGTAAAAAGGCCGCGTT
GCTGGCGTTTTTCCATAGGCTCCGCCCCCCTGACGAGCATCACAAAAATCGACGCTCAAGTCAGAGGTGG
CGAAACCCGACAGGACTATAAAGATACCAGGCGTTTCCCCCTGGAAGCTCCCTCGTGCGCTCTCCTGTTC
CGACCCTGCCGCTTACCGGATACCTGTCCGCCTTTCTCCCTTCGGGAAGCGTGGCGCTTTCTCATAGCTC
ACGCTGTAGGTATCTCAGTTCGGTGTAGGTCGTTCGCTCCAAGCTGGGCTGTGTGCACGAACCCCCCGTT
CAGCCCGACCGCTGCGCCTTATCCGGTAACTATCGTCTTGAGTCCAACCCGGTAAGACACGACTTATCGC
CACTGGCAGCAGCCACTGGTAACAGGATTAGCAGAGCGAGGTATGTAGGCGGTGCTACAGAGTTCTTGAA
GTGGTGGCCTAACTACGGCTACACTAGAAGAACAGTATTTGGTATCTGCGCTCTGCTGAAGCCAGTTACC
TTCGGAAAAAGAGTTGGTAGCTCTTGATCCGGCAAACAAACCACCGCTGGTAGCGGTGGTTTTTTTGTTT
GCAAGCAGCAGATTACGCGCAGAAAAAAAGGATCTCAAGAAGATCCTTTGATCTTTTCTACGGGGTCTGA
CGCTCAGTGGAACGAAAACTCACGTTAAGGGATTTTGGTCATGAGATTATCAAAAAGGATCTTCACCTAG
ATCCTTTTAAATTAAAAATGAAGTTTTAAATCAATCTAAAGTATATATGAGTAAACTTGGTCTGACAGTT
AGAAAAACTCATCGAGCATCAAATGAAACTGCAATTTATTCATATCAGGATTATCAATACCATATTTTTG
AAAAAGCCGTTTCTGTAATGAAGGAGAAAACTCACCGAGGCAGTTCCATAGGATGGCAAGATCCTGGTAT
CGGTCTGCGATTCCGACTCGTCCAACATCAATACAACCTATTAATTTCCCCTCGTCAAAAATAAGGTTAT
CAAGTGAGAAATCACCATGAGTGACGACTGAATCCGGTGAGAATGGCAAAAGTTTATGCATTTCTTTCCA
GACTTGTTCAACAGGCCAGCCATTACGCTCGTCATCAAAATCACTCGCATCAACCAAACCGTTATTCATT
CGTGATTGCGCCTGAGCGAGACGAAATACGCGATCGCTGTTAAAAGGACAATTACAAACAGGAATCGAAT
GCAACCGGCGCAGGAACACTGCCAGCGCATCAACAATATTTTCACCTGAATCAGGATATTCTTCTAATAC
CTGGAATGCTGTTTTCCCAGGGATCGCAGTGGTGAGTAACCATGCATCATCAGGAGTACGGATAAAATGC
TTGATGGTCGGAAGAGGCATAAATTCCGTCAGCCAGTTTAGTCTGACCATCTCATCTGTAACATCATTGG
CAACGCTACCTTTGCCATGTTTCAGAAACAACTCTGGCGCATCGGGCTTCCCATACAATCGATAGATTGT
CGCACCTGATTGCCCGACATTATCGCGAGCCCATTTATACCCATATAAATCAGCATCCATGTTGGAATTT
AATCGCGGCCTAGAGCAAGACGTTTCCCGTTGAATATGGCTCATACTCTTCCTTTTTCAATATTATTGAA
GCATTTATCAGGGTTATTGTCTCATGAGCGGATACATATTTGAATGTATTTAGAAAAATAAACAAATAGG
GGTTCCGCGCACATTTCCCCGAAAAGTGCCACCTGACGTCTAAGAAACCATTATTATCATGACATTAACC
TATAAAAATAGGCGTATCACGAGGCCCTTTCGTC
Features (pLannotate 1.2.2; 10 found; start..end, strand, type, name):
    137..236     +  misc_feature   bom (fragment): basis of mobility region from pBR322
    242..399     -  CDS            lacZα (fragment): LacZα fragment of β-galactosidase; lacZ fragment
    822..838     -  protein_bind   lac operator: The lac repressor binds to the lac operator to inhibit transcription in E. coli. This inhibition can be relieved by adding lactose or isopropyl-β-D-thiogalactopyranoside (IPTG). lac repressor encoded by lacI
    846..876     -  promoter       lac promoter: promoter for the E. coli lac operon
    891..912     -  protein_bind   CAP binding site: CAP binding activates transcription in the presence of cAMP. E. coli catabolite activator protein
    925..1017    -  CDS            lacI (fragment): lac repressor; lacI; The lac repressor binds to the lac operator to inhibit transcription in E. coli. This inhibition can be relieved by adding lactose or isopropyl-β-D-thiogalactopyranoside (IPTG).
   1200..1788    -  rep_origin     ori: high-copy-number ColE1/pMB1/pBR322/pUC origin of replication
   1959..2774    -  CDS            KanR: aminoglycoside phosphotransferase; aph(3')-Ia; confers resistance to kanamycin in bacteria or G418 (Geneticin®) in eukaryotes
   2775..2879    -  promoter       AmpR promoter: bla
   2974..35      +  CDS            rop (fragment) (across the origin): Rop protein, which maintains plasmids at low copy number; rop
