[The description below was written by a language model from this plasmid's Addgene catalogue record and pLannotate feature annotations shown in this document.]
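Description:
pUC57-Kan_BR32_00003601 is a small, high-copy bacterial cloning plasmid that serves as a Level 0 module for Golden Gate assembly. It is built on the pUC57-Kan backbone, replicates in E. coli from the pUC/ColE1-type origin, and is selected with kanamycin through an aph(3')-Ia aminoglycoside phosphotransferase gene that is annotated as lying downstream of the AmpR (bla) promoter. The feature table also picks up short remnants typical of pUC-derived backbones: fragments of bom, rop and lacI, none of which is expected to be functional as annotated.

The payload is BR32_00003601, a sequence from the blast fungus Magnaporthe oryzae. The organism is entered under the mutation field, and no sequence alteration is recorded. According to the associated publication title, the plasmid belongs to a clone resource of M. oryzae effectors that share sequence and structural similarities across host-specific lineages. The insert was placed at the EcoRV site within the lacZα region. In the annotation, only a fragment of lacZα is detected, separated from the lac promoter, lac operator and CAP binding site by an unannotated gap of about 420 nt, which is consistent with the insert interrupting the α-peptide and with lacZ being listed as a screening marker. The insert itself is not annotated. The difference between the full sequence (2,974 nt) and the stated backbone size suggests it is roughly 350 bp. M13 forward and reverse sites flank it for sequence verification.

The record names no eukaryotic promoter, tag or terminator, so this is a storage and donor clone, not an expression construct. The effector module is intended to be released and combined with other parts in higher-level Golden Gate assemblies. The specific Type IIS enzyme and overhangs are not stated.
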