Addgene plasmid #121237: pUC57-Kan_BR32_00003601
Purpose: Level 0 Golden-Gate compatible vector
Depositing lab: Sophien Kamoun. Depositing organization: Sainsbury Laboratory, Norwich. Publication: A Clone Resource of Magnaporthe oryzae Effectors That Share Sequence and Structural Similarities Across Host-Specific Lineages. Petit-Houdenot Y, Langner T, Harant A, Win J, Kamoun S. Mol Plant Microbe Interact. 2020 Aug;33(8):1032-1035. doi: 10.1094/MPMI-03-20-0052-A. Epub 2020 Jun 22. PubMed 32460610.
Backbone
  Vector backbone: pUC57-Kan
  Backbone size w/o insert (bp): 2626
  Vector type: Golden Gate
  Selectable markers: lacZ
Growth in bacteria
  Bacterial resistance: Kanamycin, 50 μg/mL
  Growth temperature: 37°C
  Growth strain: DH5alpha
  Copy number: High Copy
Gene/Insert
  Gene/Insert name: BR32_00003601
  Mutation: Magnaporthe oryzae
  Cloning method: Restriction Enzyme; 5′ cloning site EcoRV (unknown if destroyed); 3′ cloning site EcoRV (unknown if destroyed)
  Sequencing primers: 5′ M13Fw; 3′ M13Rv
Terms and licenses: Academic/Nonprofit Terms; Industry Terms: Not Available to Industry
How to cite: pUC57-Kan_BR32_00003601 was a gift from Sophien Kamoun (Addgene plasmid # 121237 ; http://n2t.net/addgene:121237 ; RRID:Addgene_121237)
