>Addgene plasmid #121237 | pUC57-Kan_BR32_00003601 | depositor partial sequence | sequence record 230726 | BR32_00003601
TTGGTCTCTAATGCAACCAGAATATTGTTTTGTTAGAATTTTGAAATATGAAATTCCAATTCATGGTGAT
GGTTATTTGGTTGGTTCTGATGTTAATTGGTGGGTTGGTAATCAAAAAGTTGATTTTCATATTAATAATG
ATTGTACTATTCAAAGAAGAGGTGGTACTCAAGAAAAAAAACCATATAGATTGGATTCTATTTCTACTTT
GGGTGAAGATTTGCCAAAAGGTTTTGATTTTATTTTGTTTAGAGAATCTAAAATTGATGAATTTTTGGCT
CAAGGTGGTGTTACTAAAAGAATTTTGGGTTCTATGATTTTGTGAGCTTAGAGACCAA
