>Addgene plasmid #121237 | pUC57-Kan_BR32_00003601 | depositor partial sequence | sequence record 230727 | empty_vector
TCGCGCGTTTCGGTGATGACGGTGAAAACCTCTGACACATGCAGCTCCCGGAGACGGTCACAGCTTGTCT
GTAAGCGGATGCCGGGAGCAGACAAGCCCGTCAGGGCGCGTCAGCGGGTGTTGGCGGGTGTCGGGGCTGG
CTTAACTATGCGGCATCAGAGCAGATTGTACTGAGAGTGCACCATATGCGGTGTGAAATACCGCACAGAT
GCGTAAGGAGAAAATACCGCATCAGGCGCCATTCGCCATTCAGGCTGCGCAACTGTTGGGAAGGGCGATC
GGTGCGGGCCTCTTCGCTATTACGCCAGCTGGCGAAAGGGGGATGTGCTGCAAGGCGATTAAGTTGGGTA
ACGCCAGGGTTTTCCCAGTCACGACGTTGTAAAACGACGGCCAGTGAATTGACGCGTATTGGGATATCCC
AATGGCGCGCCGAGCTTGGCTCGAGCATGGTCATAGCTGTTTCCTGTGTGAAATTGTTATCCGCTCACAA
TTCCACACAACATACGAGCCGGAAGCATAAAGTGTAAAGCCTGGGGTGCCTAATGAGTGAGCTAACTCAC
ATTAATTGCGTTGCGCTCACTGCCCGCTTTCCAGTCGGGAAACCTGTCGTGCCAGCTGCATTAATGAATC
GGCCAACGCGCGGGGAGAGGCGGTTTGCGTATTGGGCGCTCTTCCGCTTCCTCGCTCACTGACTCGCTGC
GCTCGGTCGTTCGGCTGCGGCGAGCGGTATCAGCTCACTCAAAGGCGGTAATACGGTTATCCACAGAATC
AGGGGATAACGCAGGAAAGAACATGTGAGCAAAAGGCCAGCAAAAGGCCAGGAACCGTAAAAAGGCCGCG
TTGCTGGCGTTTTTCCATAGGCTCCGCCCCCCTGACGAGCATCACAAAAATCGACGCTCAAGTCAGAGGT
GGCGAAACCCGACAGGACTATAAAGATACCAGGCGTTTCCCCCTGGAAGCTCCCTCGTGCGCTCTCCTGT
TCCGACCCTGCCGCTTACCGGATACCTGTCCGCCTTTCTCCCTTCGGGAAGCGTGGCGCTTTCTCATAGC
TCACGCTGTAGGTATCTCAGTTCGGTGTAGGTCGTTCGCTCCAAGCTGGGCTGTGTGCACGAACCCCCCG
TTCAGCCCGACCGCTGCGCCTTATCCGGTAACTATCGTCTTGAGTCCAACCCGGTAAGACACGACTTATC
GCCACTGGCAGCAGCCACTGGTAACAGGATTAGCAGAGCGAGGTATGTAGGCGGTGCTACAGAGTTCTTG
AAGTGGTGGCCTAACTACGGCTACACTAGAAGAACAGTATTTGGTATCTGCGCTCTGCTGAAGCCAGTTA
CCTTCGGAAAAAGAGTTGGTAGCTCTTGATCCGGCAAACAAACCACCGCTGGTAGCGGTGGTTTTTTTGT
TTGCAAGCAGCAGATTACGCGCAGAAAAAAAGGATCTCAAGAAGATCCTTTGATCTTTTCTACGGGGTCT
GACGCTCAGTGGAACGAAAACTCACGTTAAGGGATTTTGGTCATGAGATTATCAAAAAGGATCTTCACCT
AGATCCTTTTAAATTAAAAATGAAGTTTTAAATCAATCTAAAGTATATATGAGTAAACTTGGTCTGACAG
TTAGAAAAACTCATCGAGCATCAAATGAAACTGCAATTTATTCATATCAGGATTATCAATACCATATTTT
TGAAAAAGCCGTTTCTGTAATGAAGGAGAAAACTCACCGAGGCAGTTCCATAGGATGGCAAGATCCTGGT
ATCGGTCTGCGATTCCGACTCGTCCAACATCAATACAACCTATTAATTTCCCCTCGTCAAAAATAAGGTT
ATCAAGTGAGAAATCACCATGAGTGACGACTGAATCCGGTGAGAATGGCAAAAGTTTATGCATTTCTTTC
CAGACTTGTTCAACAGGCCAGCCATTACGCTCGTCATCAAAATCACTCGCATCAACCAAACCGTTATTCA
TTCGTGATTGCGCCTGAGCGAGACGAAATACGCGATCGCTGTTAAAAGGACAATTACAAACAGGAATCGA
ATGCAACCGGCGCAGGAACACTGCCAGCGCATCAACAATATTTTCACCTGAATCAGGATATTCTTCTAAT
ACCTGGAATGCTGTTTTCCCAGGGATCGCAGTGGTGAGTAACCATGCATCATCAGGAGTACGGATAAAAT
GCTTGATGGTCGGAAGAGGCATAAATTCCGTCAGCCAGTTTAGTCTGACCATCTCATCTGTAACATCATT
GGCAACGCTACCTTTGCCATGTTTCAGAAACAACTCTGGCGCATCGGGCTTCCCATACAATCGATAGATT
GTCGCACCTGATTGCCCGACATTATCGCGAGCCCATTTATACCCATATAAATCAGCATCCATGTTGGAAT
TTAATCGCGGCCTAGAGCAAGACGTTTCCCGTTGAATATGGCTCATACTCTTCCTTTTTCAATATTATTG
AAGCATTTATCAGGGTTATTGTCTCATGAGCGGATACATATTTGAATGTATTTAGAAAAATAAACAAATA
GGGGTTCCGCGCACATTTCCCCGAAAAGTGCCACCTGACGTCTAAGAAACCATTATTATCATGACATTAA
CCTATAAAAATAGGCGTATCACGAGGCCCTTTCGTC
