>Addgene plasmid #121237 | pUC57-Kan_BR32_00003601 | addgene partial sequence | sequence record 237836 | M13-F20 5'-TGTAAAACGACGGCCAGT-3'
CTTGGTCTCTAATGCAACCAGAATATTGTTTTGTTAGAATTTTGAAATATGAAATTCCAATTCATGGTGA
TGGTTATTTGGTTGGTTCTGATGTTAATTGGTGGGTTGGTAATCAAAAAGTTGATTTTCATATTAATAAT
GATTGTACTATTCAAAGAAGAGGTGGTACTCAAGAAAAAAAACCATATAGATTGGATTCTATTTCTACTT
TGGGTGAAGATTTGCCAAAAGGTTTTGATTTTATTTTGTTTAGAGAATCTAAAATTGATGAATTTTTGGC
TCAAGGTGGTGTTACTAAAAGAATTTTGGGTTCTATGATTTTGTGAGCTTAGAGACCAAGTTCCATCCCA
ATGGCGCGCCGAGCTTGGCTCGAGCATGGTCATAGCTGTTTCCTGTGTGAAATTGTTATCCGCTCACAAT
TCCACACAACATACGAGCCGGAAGCATAAAGTGTAAAGCCTGGGGTGCCTAATGAGTGAGCTAACTCACA
TTAATTGCGTTGCGCTCACTGCCCGCTTTCCAGTCGGGAAACCTGTCGTGCCAGCTGCATTAATGAATCG
GCCAACGCGCGGGGAGAGGCGGTTTGCGTATTGGGCGCTCTTCCGCTTCCTCGCTCACTGACTCGCTGCG
CTCGGTCGTTCGGCTGCGGCGAGCGGTATCAGCTCACTCAAAGGCGGTAATACGGTTATCCACAGAATCA
GGGGATAACGCAGGAAAGAACATGTGAGCAAAAGG
